>Addgene plasmid #123343 | pcDNA3-Venus-cpVenus-FLARE-CKAR | addgene full sequence | sequence record 307094 | Addgene NGS Result
GACGGATCGGGAGATCTCCCGATCCCCTATGGTGCACTCTCAGTACAATCTGCTCTGATGCCGCATAGTT
AAGCCAGTATCTGCTCCCTGCTTGTGTGTTGGAGGTCGCTGAGTAGTGCGCGAGCAAAATTTAAGCTACA
ACAAGGCAAGGCTTGACCGACAATTGCATGAAGAATCTGCTTAGGGTTAGGCGTTTTGCGCTGCTTCGCG
ATGTACGGGCCAGATATACGCGTTGACATTGATTATTGACTAGTTATTAATAGTAATCAATTACGGGGTC
ATTAGTTCATAGCCCATATATGGAGTTCCGCGTTACATAACTTACGGTAAATGGCCCGCCTGGCTGACCG
CCCAACGACCCCCGCCCATTGACGTCAATAATGACGTATGTTCCCATAGTAACGCCAATAGGGACTTTCC
ATTGACGTCAATGGGTGGAGTATTTACGGTAAACTGCCCACTTGGCAGTACATCAAGTGTATCATATGCC
AAGTACGCCCCCTATTGACGTCAATGACGGTAAATGGCCCGCCTGGCATTATGCCCAGTACATGACCTTA
TGGGACTTTCCTACTTGGCAGTACATCTACGTATTAGTCATCGCTATTACCATGGTGATGCGGTTTTGGC
AGTACATCAATGGGCGTGGATAGCGGTTTGACTCACGGGGATTTCCAAGTCTCCACCCCATTGACGTCAA
TGGGAGTTTGTTTTGGCACCAAAATCAACGGGACTTTCCAAAATGTCGTAACAACTCCGCCCCATTGACG
CAAATGGGCGGTAGGCGTGTACGGTGGGAGGTCTATATAAGCAGAGCTCTCTGGCTAACTAGAGAACCCA
CTGCTTACTGGCTTATCGAAATTAATACGACTCACTATAGGGAGACCCAAGCTTGCGGCCGCCACCATGG
TGCGGGGTTCTCATCATCATCATCATCATGGTATGGCTAGCATGACTGGTGGACAGCAAATGGGTCGGGA
TCTGTACGACGATGACGATAAGGATCCCATGGTGAGCAAGGGCGAGGAGCTGTTCACCGGGGTGGTGCCC
ATCCTGGTCGAGCTGGACGGCGACGTAAACGGCCACAAGTTCAGCGTGTCCGGCGAGGGCGAGGGCGATG
CCACCTACGGCAAGCTGACCCTGAAGCTGATCTGCACCACCGGCAAGCTGCCCGTGCCCTGGCCCACCCT
CGTGACCACCCTGGGCTACGGCCTGCAGTGCTTCGCCCGCTACCCCGACCACATGAAGCAGCACGACTTC
TTCAAGTCCGCCATGCCCGAAGGCTACGTCCAGGAGCGCACCATCTTCTTCAAGGACGACGGCAACTACA
AGACCCGCGCCGAGGTGAAGTTCGAGGGCGACACCCTGGTGAACCGCATCGAGCTGAAGGGCATCGACTT
CAAGGAGGACGGCAACATCCTGGGGCACAAGCTGGAGTACAACTACAACAGCCACAACGTCTATATCACC
GCCGACAAGCAGAAGAACGGCATCAAGGCCAACTTCAAGATCCGCCACAACATCGAGGACGGCGGCGTGC
AGCTCGCCGACCACTACCAGCAGAACACCCCCATCGGCGACGGCCCCGTGCTGCTGCCCGACAACCACTA
CCTGAGCTACCAGTCCAAGCTGAGCAAAGACCCCAACGAGAAGCGCGATCACATGGTCCTGCTGGAGTTC
GTGACCGCCGCCGGGATCACTCTCGGCATGGACGAGCTGTACAAGCGCATGCATAAGTTTTCTCAAGAAC
AGATCGGCGAAAACATTGTGTGCAGGGTCATTTGTACCACGGGTCAAATTCCCATCCGAGATTTGTCAGC
TGATATTTCACAAGTGCTTAAGGAAAAACGATCCATAAAGAAAGTTTGGACATTTGGTAGAAACCCAGCC
TGTGACTATCATTTAGGAAACATTTCAAGACTGTCAAATAAGCATTTCCAAATACTACTAGGAGAAGACG
GTAACCTTTTATTGAATGACATTTCCACTAATGGGACCTGGTTAAATGGGCAAAAAGTCGAGAAGAACAG
CAATCAGTTACTGTCTCAAGGTGATGAAATAACCGTTGGTGTAGGCGTGGAATCAGATATTTTATCTCTG
GTCATTTTCATAAACGACAAATTTAAGCAGTGCCTCGAGCAGAACAAAGTTGATCGCTCTGCAGGTAAGC
CAGGCAGCGGCGAGGGCAGCACCAAGGGCCGATTCAGAAGATTCCAGACGTTGAAGGACAAGGCTAAGGC
CGGCGGCACCGGCGGCAGCGAGCTCATGGGCGGCGTGCAGCTCGCCGACCACTACCAGCAGAACACCCCC
ATCGGCGACGGCCCCGTGCTGCTGCCCGACAACCACTACCTGAGCTACCAGTCCAAGCTGAGCAAAGACC
CCAACGAGAAGCGCGATCACATGGTCCTGCTGGAGTTCGTGACCGCCGCCGGGATCACTCTCGGCATGGA
CGAGCTGTACAAGGGAGGTACCGGTGGATCTATGGTGAGCAAGGGCGAGGAGCTGTTCACCGGGGTGGTG
CCCATCCTGGTCGAGCTGGACGGCGACGTAAACGGCCACAAGTTCAGCGTGTCCGGCGAGGGCGAGGGCG
ATGCCACCTACGGCAAGCTGACCCTGAAGCTGATCTGCACCACCGGCAAGCTGCCCGTGCCCTGGCCCAC
CCTCGTGACCACCCTGGGCTACGGCCTTCAGTGCTTCGCCCGCTACCCCGACCACATGAAGCAGCACGAC
TTCTTCAAGTCCGCCATGCCCGAAGGCTACGTCCAGGAGCGCACCATCTTCTTCAAGGACGACGGCAACT
ACAAGACCCGCGCCGAGGTGAAGTTCGAGGGCGACACCCTGGTGAACCGCATCGAGCTGAAGGGCATCGA
CTTCAAGGAGGACGGCAACATCCTGGGGCACAAGCTGGAGTACAACTACAACAGCCACAACGTCTATATC
ACCGCCGACAAGCAGAAGAACGGCATCAAGGCCAACTTCAAGATCCGCCACAACATCGAGTAAGAATTCT
GCAGATATCCATCACACTGGCGGCCGCTCGAGCATGCATCTAGAGGGCCCTATTCTATAGTGTCACCTAA
ATGCTAGAGCTCGCTGATCAGCCTCGACTGTGCCTTCTAGTTGCCAGCCATCTGTTGTTTGCCCCTCCCC
CGTGCCTTCCTTGACCCTGGAAGGTGCCACTCCCACTGTCCTTTCCTAATAAAATGAGGAAATTGCATCG
CATTGTCTGAGTAGGTGTCATTCTATTCTGGGGGGTGGGGTGGGGCAGGACAGCAAGGGGGAGGATTGGG
AAGACAATAGCAGGCATGCTGGGGATGCGGTGGGCTCTATGGCTTCTGAGGCGGAAAGAACCAGCTGGGG
CTCTAGGGGGTATCCCC
[124 nt withheld, positions 3378-3501]
C
[91 nt withheld, positions 3503-3593]
A
[49 nt withheld, positions 3595-3643]
CCTTTGACGTTGGAGTCCACGTTCTTT
[37 nt withheld, positions 3671-3707]
ACCCTATCTCGGTCTATTCTTTTGATTTATAAGGGATTTTGCCGATTTCGGCCTATTGGTTAAAAAATGA
GCTGATTTAACAAAAATTTAACGCGAATTAATTCTGTGGAATGTGTGTCAGTTAGGGTGTGGAAAGTCCC
CAGGCTCCCCAGCAGGCAGAAGTATGCAAAGCATGCATCTCAATTAGTCAGCAACCAGGTGTGGAAAGTC
CCCAGGCTCCCCAGCAGGCAGAAGTATGCAAAGCATGCATCTCAATTAGTCAGCAACCATAGTCCCGCCC
CTAACTCCGCCCATCCCGCCCCTAACTCCGCCCAGTTCCGCCCATTCTCCGCCCCATGGCTGACTAATTT
TTTTTATTTATGCAGAGGCCGAGGCCGCCTCTGCCTCTGAGCTATTCCAGAAGTAGTGAGGAGGCTTTTT
TGGAGGCCTAGGCTTTTGCAAAAAGCTCCCGGGAGCTTGTATATCCATTTTCGGATCTGATCAAGAGACA
GGATGAGGATCGTTTCGCATGATTGAACAAGATGGATTGCACGCAGGTTCTCCGGCCGCTTGGGTGGAGA
GGCTATTCGGCTATGACTGGGCACAACAGACAATCGGCTGCTCTGATGCCGCCGTGTTCCGGCTGTCAGC
GCAGGGGCGCCCGGTTCTTTTTGTCAAGACCGACCTGTCCGGTGCCCTGAATGAACTGCAGGACGAGGCA
GCGCGGCTATCGTGGCTGGCCACGACGGGCGTTCCTTGCGCAGCTGTGCTCGACGTTGTCACTGAAGCGG
GAAGGGACTGGCTGCTATTGGGCGAAGTGCCGGGGCAGGATCTCCTGTCATCTCACCTTGCTCCTGCCGA
GAAAGTATCCATCATGGCTGATGCAATGCGGCGGCTGCATACGCTTGATCCGGCTACCTGCCCATTCGAC
CACCAAGCGAAACATCGCATCGAGCGAGCACGTACTCGGATGGAAGCCGGTCTTGTCGATCAGGATGATC
TGGACGAAGAGCATCAGGGGCTCGCGCCAGCCGAACTGTTCGCCAGGCTCAAGGCGCGCATGCCCGACGG
CGAGGATCTCGTCGTGACCCATGGCGATGCCTGCTTGCCGAATATCATGGTGGAAAATGGCCGCTTTTCT
GGATTCATCGACTGTGGCCGGCTGGGTGTGGCGGACCGCTATCAGGACATAGCGTTGGCTACCCGTGATA
TTGCTGAAGAGCTTGGCGGCGAATGGGCTGACCGCTTCCTCGTGCTTTACGGTATCGCCGCTCCCGATTC
GCAGCGCATCGCCTTCTATCGCCTTCTTGACGAGTTCTTCTGAGCGGGACTCTGGGGTTCGAAATGACCG
ACCAAGCGACGCCCAACCTGCCATCACGAGATTTCGATTCCACCGCCGCCTTCTATGAAAGGTTGGGCTT
CGGAATCGTTTTCCGGGACGCCGGCTGGATGATCCTCCAGCGCGGGGATCTCATGCTGGAGTTCTTCGCC
CACCCCAACTTGTTTATTGCAGCTTATAATGGTTACAAATAAAGCAATAGCATCACAAATTTCACAAATA
AAGCATTTTTTTCACTGCATTCTAGTTGTGGTTTGTCCAAACTCATCAATGTATCTTATCATGTCTGTAT
ACCGTCGACCTCTAGCTAGAGCTTGGCGTAATCATGGTCATAGCTGTTTCCTGTGTGAAATTGTTATCCG
CTCACAATTCCACACAACATACGAGCCGGAAGCATAAAGTGTAAAGCCTGGGGTGCCTAATGAGTGAGCT
AACTCACATTAATTGCGTTGCGCTCACTGCCCGCTTTCCAGTCGGGAAACCTGTCGTGCCAGCTGCATTA
ATGAATCGGCCAACGCGCGGGGAGAGGCGGTTTGCGTATTGGGCGCTCTTCCGCTTCCTCGCTCACTGAC
TCGCTGCGCTCGGTCGTTCGGCTGCGGCGAGCGGTATCAGCTCACTCAAAGGCGGTAATACGGTTATCCA
CAGAATCAGGGGATAACGCAGGAAAGAACATGTGAGCAAAAGGCCAGCAAAAGGCCAGGAACCGTAAAAA
GGCCGCGTTGCTGGCGTTTTTCCATAGGCTCCGCCCCCCTGACGAGCATCACAAAAATCGACGCTCAAGT
CAGAGGTGGCGAAACCCGACAGGACTATAAAGATACCAGGCGTTTCCCCCTGGAAGCTCCCTCGTGCGCT
CTCCTGTTCCGACCCTGCCGCTTACCGGATACCTGTCCGCCTTTCTCCCTTCGGGAAGCGTGGCGCTTTC
TCATAGCTCACGCTGTAGGTATCTCAGTTCGGTGTAGGTCGTTCGCTCCAAGCTGGGCTGTGTGCACGAA
CCCCCCGTTCAGCCCGACCGCTGCGCCTTATCCGGTAACTATCGTCTTGAGTCCAACCCGGTAAGACACG
ACTTATCGCCACTGGCAGCAGCCACTGGTAACAGGATTAGCAGAGCGAGGTATGTAGGCGGTGCTACAGA
GTTCTTGAAGTGGTGGCCTAACTACGGCTACACTAGAAGAACAGTATTTGGTATCTGCGCTCTGCTGAAG
CCAGTTACCTTCGGAAAAAGAGTTGGTAGCTCTTGATCCGGCAAACAAACCACCGCTGGTAGCGGTGGTT
TTTTTGTTTGCAAGCAGCAGATTACGCGCAGAAAAAAAGGATCTCAAGAAGATCCTTTGATCTTTTCTAC
GGGGTCTGACGCTCAGTGGAACGAAAACTCACGTTAAGGGATTTTGGTCATGAGATTATCAAAAAGGATC
TTCACCTAGATCCTTTTAAATTAAAAATGAAGTTTTAAATCAATCTAAAGTATATATGAGTAAACTTGGT
CTGACAGTTACCAATGCTTAATCAGTGAGGCACCTATCTCAGCGATCTGTCTATTTCGTTCATCCATAGT
TGCCTGACTCCCCGTCGTGTAGATAACTACGATACGGGAGGGCTTACCATCTGGCCCCAGTGCTGCAATG
ATACCGCGAGACCCACGCTCACCGGCTCCAGATTTATCAGCAATAAACCAGCCAGCCGGAAGGGCCGAGC
GCAGAAGTGGTCCTGCAACTTTATCCGCCTCCATCCAGTCTATTAATTGTTGCCGGGAAGCTAGAGTAAG
TAGTTCGCCAGTTAATAGTTTGCGCAACGTTGTTGCCATTGCTACAGGCATCGTGGTGTCACGCTCGTCG
TTTGGTATGGCTTCATTCAGCTCCGGTTCCCAACGATCAAGGCGAGTTACATGATCCCCCATGTTGTGCA
AAAAAGCGGTTAGCTCCTTCGGTCCTCCGATCGTTGTCAGAAGTAAGTTGGCCGCAGTGTTATCACTCAT
GGTTATGGCAGCACTGCATAATTCTCTTACTGTCATGCCATCCGTAAGATGCTTTTCTGTGACTGGTGAG
TACTCAACCAAGTCATTCTGAGAATAGTGTATGCGGCGACCGAGTTGCTCTTGCCCGGCGTCAATACGGG
ATAATACCGCGCCACATAGCAGAACTTTAAAAGTGCTCATCATTGGAAAACGTTCTTCGGGGCGAAAACT
CTCAAGGATCTTACCGCTGTTGAGATCCAGTTCGATGTAACCCACTCGTGCACCCAACTGATCTTCAGCA
TCTTTTACTTTCACCAGCGTTTCTGGGTGAGCAAAAACAGGAAGGCAAAATGCCGCAAAAAAGGGAATAA
GGGCGACACGGAAATGTTGAATACTCATACTCTTCCTTTTTCAATATTATTGAAGCATTTATCAGGGTTA
TTGTCTCATGAGCGGATACATATTTGAATGTATTTAGAAAAATAAACAAATAGGGGTTCCGCGCACATTT
CCCCGAAAAGTGCCACCTGACGTC
Features (pLannotate 1.2.2; 26 found; start..end, strand, type, name):
     28..80      -  misc_feature   bom (fragment): basis of mobility region from pBR322
    235..614     +  enhancer       CMV enhancer: human cytomegalovirus immediate early enhancer
    615..818     +  promoter       CMV promoter: human cytomegalovirus (CMV) immediate early promoter
    814..847     +  LTR            5' LTR (truncated) (fragment): truncated 5' long terminal repeat (LTR) from HIV-1
    863..881     +  promoter       T7 promoter: promoter for bacteriophage T7 RNA polymerase
    922..942     +  CDS            capTEV™ (fragment): composite tag for in vivo biotinylation, TEV protease cleavage, and 6xHis tagging
    943..975     +  CDS            T7 tag (gene 10 leader): leader peptide from bacteriophage T7 gene 10 promotes efficient translation in E. coli
    979..1002    +  CDS            Xpress™ tag: Xpress™ epitope tag, including an enterokinase recognition and cleavage site
   1009..1725    +  CDS            mVenus: mVenus is a basic (constitutively fluorescent) yellow fluorescent protein published in 2006, derived from Aequorea victoria. It is reported to be a rapidly-maturing monomer with moderate acid sensitivity.
   1735..2157    +  CDS            RAD53 (fragment): RAD53_YEAST - Also known as MEC2, SAD1, SPK1. Experimental evidence at protein level: Swiss-Prot protein existence level 1. Controls S-phase checkpoint as well as G1 and G2 DNA damage checkpoints. Phosphorylates proteins on serine, threonine, and tyrosine. Prevents entry into anaphase and mitotic exit after DNA damage via regulation of the Polo kinase CDC5. Seems to be involved in the phosphorylation of RPH1. From Saccharomyces cerevisiae (strain ATCC 204508 / S288c) (Baker's yeast).
   2269..3000    +  CDS            cp173Venus: circularly permuted form of the Venus yellow fluorescent protein (Nagai et al., 2004) efficient FRET acceptor for CFP
   3064..3082    -  promoter       SP6 promoter: promoter for bacteriophage SP6 RNA polymerase
   3108..3332    +  polyA_signal   bGH poly(A) signal: bovine growth hormone polyadenylation signal
   3336..3357    +  promoter       SV40 promoter (fragment): SV40 enhancer and early promoter
   3378..3806    +  rep_origin     f1 ori (sequence partly withheld): f1 bacteriophage origin of replication; arrow indicates direction of (+) strand synthesis
   3820..4149    +  promoter       SV40 promoter: SV40 enhancer and early promoter
   4216..5007    +  CDS            neo: KKA2_KLEPN - Also known as kan, nptII. Experimental evidence at protein level: Swiss-Prot protein existence level 1. Resistance to kanamycin, neomycin, paromomycin, ribostamycin, butirosin and gentamicin B. From Klebsiella pneumoniae.
   5031..5189    +  CDS            ble (fragment): BLE_KLEPN - Experimental evidence at protein level: Swiss-Prot protein existence level 1. Binding protein with a strong affinity to the bleomycin family of antibiotics. Binds to CL990; an antimitotic-antibiotic compound. From Klebsiella pneumoniae.
   5184..5305    +  polyA_signal   SV40 poly(A) signal: SV40 polyadenylation signal
   5378..5394    -  protein_bind   lac operator: The lac repressor binds to the lac operator to inhibit transcription in E. coli. This inhibition can be relieved by adding lactose or isopropyl-β-D-thiogalactopyranoside (IPTG). lac repressor encoded by lacI
   5402..5432    -  promoter       lac promoter: promoter for the E. coli lac operon
   5447..5468    -  protein_bind   CAP binding site: CAP binding activates transcription in the presence of cAMP. E. coli catabolite activator protein
   5481..5573    -  CDS            lacI (fragment): lac repressor; lacI; The lac repressor binds to the lac operator to inhibit transcription in E. coli. This inhibition can be relieved by adding lactose or isopropyl-β-D-thiogalactopyranoside (IPTG).
   5756..6344    -  rep_origin     ori: high-copy-number ColE1/pMB1/pBR322/pUC origin of replication
   6515..7375    -  CDS            AmpR: β-lactamase; bla; confers resistance to ampicillin, carbenicillin, and related antibiotics
   7376..7480    -  promoter       AmpR promoter: bla
