[The description below was written by a language model from this plasmid's Addgene catalogue record and pLannotate feature annotations shown in this document.]
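Description:
pcDNA3-Venus-cpVenus-FLARE-CKAR is a mammalian expression plasmid of about 7.5 kb built on the pcDNA3 backbone, encoding a single-colour, genetically encoded biosensor for protein kinase C activity. It is propagated in E. coli as a high-copy plasmid through a ColE1/pUC-type origin with ampicillin selection from the β-lactamase gene. An SV40 promoter-driven neomycin phosphotransferase cassette with an SV40 polyadenylation signal allows G418 selection of transfected mammalian cells. An f1 origin is also present, and T7 and SP6 phage promoters flank the cloning region.

The roughly 2 kb sensor insert sits between BamHI and EcoRI sites, downstream of the CMV immediate-early enhancer and promoter and upstream of the bovine growth hormone polyadenylation signal. The open reading frame begins with backbone-derived leader tags (6xHis, T7 gene 10 leader and Xpress epitope). These are followed by monomeric Venus, a fragment of the budding yeast checkpoint kinase Rad53, an unannotated stretch of about 110 bp, and a circularly permuted Venus (listed as cpVenus-E172, annotated as cp173Venus). In kinase activity reporters of this type, the Rad53-derived portion normally serves as a phosphoamino-acid-binding module that engages a phosphorylated kinase substrate peptide. The record does not annotate such a peptide, though it would plausibly lie in the unannotated gap.

Because both fluorophores are yellow, energy transfer between them is homoFRET. It is read out as a change in fluorescence anisotropy rather than as a two-colour emission ratio. The construct is intended for monitoring PKC signalling in live cells while occupying only one spectral channel, leaving others free for additional reporters.
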