Addgene plasmid #123343: pcDNA3-Venus-cpVenus-FLARE-CKAR
Purpose: Yellow-fluorescent homoFRET/anisotropy-based biosensor for monitoring Protein Kinase C activity. Contains monomeric Venus/cpVenus-E172 homoFRET pair.
Depositing lab: Jin Zhang. Depositing organization: University of California, San Diego (UCSD). Publication: Single-color, ratiometric biosensors for detecting signaling activities in live cells. Ross BL, Tenner B, Markwardt ML, Zviman A, Shi G, Kerr JP, Snell NE, McFarland JJ, Mauban JR, Ward CW, Rizzo MA, Zhang J. eLife. 2018 Jul 3;7. pii: 35458. doi: 10.7554/eLife.35458 PubMed 29968564.
Backbone
  Vector backbone: pcDNA3
  Backbone manufacturer: Invitrogen
  Backbone size w/o insert (bp): 5517
  Total vector size (bp): 7512
  Vector type: Mammalian Expression
  Selectable markers: Neomycin (select with G418)
Growth in bacteria
  Bacterial resistance: Ampicillin, 100 μg/mL
  Growth temperature: 37°C
  Growth strain: DH5alpha
  Copy number: High Copy
Gene/Insert
  Gene/Insert name: Venus-cpVenus-FLARE-CKAR
  Species: S. cerevisiae (budding yeast), Synthetic
  Insert size (bp): 1995
  Promoter: CMV
  Tag / fusion protein: Venus (N terminal on insert); cpVenus[E172] (C terminal on insert); 6xHIS (N terminal on backbone); T7 tag (gene 10 leader) (N terminal on backbone); Xpress (TM) tag (N terminal on backbone)
  Cloning method: Restriction Enzyme; 5′ cloning site BamHI (not destroyed); 3′ cloning site EcoRI (not destroyed)
  Sequencing primers: 5′ CMV forward; 3′ BGH reverse
Terms and licenses: Academic/Nonprofit Terms; Industry Terms: Not Available to Industry
How to cite: pcDNA3-Venus-cpVenus-FLARE-CKAR was a gift from Jin Zhang (Addgene plasmid # 123343 ; http://n2t.net/addgene:123343 ; RRID:Addgene_123343)
